Addgene plasmid #64840: pLVX-Tight-Puro_Nkx2.2
Purpose: A lentiviral vector for the expression of mouse Nkx2.2 under doxycyline control.
Depositing lab: Paul Tesar. Depositing organization: Case Western Reserve University. Publication: Transcription factor-mediated reprogramming of fibroblasts to expandable, myelinogenic oligodendrocyte progenitor cells. Najm FJ, Lager AM, Zaremba A, Wyatt K, Caprariello AV, Factor DC, Karl RT, Maeda T, Miller RH, Tesar PJ. Nat Biotechnol. 2013 May;31(5):426-33. doi: 10.1038/nbt.2561. Epub 2013 Apr 14. PubMed 23584611.
Backbone
  Vector backbone: pLVX-Tight-Puro
  Backbone manufacturer: Clontech
  Backbone size w/o insert (bp): 7791
  Total vector size (bp): 8584
  Vector type: Mammalian Expression, Bacterial Expression, Lentiviral
  Selectable markers: Puromycin
Growth in bacteria
  Bacterial resistance: Ampicillin, 100 μg/mL
  Growth temperature: 37°C
  Growth strain: NEB Stable
  Copy number: High Copy
Gene/Insert
  Gene/Insert name: Nkx2.2
  Species: M. musculus (mouse)
  Entrez Gene: Nkx2-2 (a.k.a. Nkx-2.2, Nkx2.2, tinman)
Terms and licenses: Academic/Nonprofit Terms; Industry Terms: Not Available to Industry
How to cite: pLVX-Tight-Puro_Nkx2.2 was a gift from Paul Tesar (Addgene plasmid # 64840 ; http://n2t.net/addgene:64840 ; RRID:Addgene_64840)
