[The description below was written by a language model from this plasmid's Addgene catalogue record and pLannotate feature annotations shown in this document.]
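Description:
pLVX-Tight-Puro_Nkx2.2 is an HIV-1-based lentiviral transfer plasmid built on the Clontech pLVX-Tight-Puro backbone, designed for doxycycline-controlled expression of mouse Nkx2.2 in mammalian cells. The total construct is 8,584 bp. In bacteria it is maintained through a high-copy ColE1/pUC-type origin and selected with ampicillin via the β-lactamase gene. Remnants of the lac promoter/operator region and an SV40 polyadenylation signal also sit in the plasmid backbone outside the viral segment.

The region flanked by the two annotated HIV-1 LTRs carries the cis elements needed for vector production and transduction. These are the Ψ packaging signal with an adjoining gag fragment, the Rev response element for Rev-dependent nuclear export of the genomic RNA, and the cPPT/CTS, which improves nuclear import of the reverse-transcribed genome. The annotated nef and Rev fragments are residual viral sequence rather than intact genes. The payload is the mouse Nkx2-2 coding sequence, a homeodomain transcription factor. It is placed directly downstream of the PTight Tet-responsive promoter, which consists of seven tet operators fused to a minimal CMV promoter. This promoter is essentially silent on its own and requires a tetracycline-controlled transactivator, which this plasmid does not encode and which must be supplied separately. A mouse PGK promoter then drives puromycin N-acetyltransferase constitutively, allowing selection of transduced cells whether or not Nkx2.2 is induced. A WPRE follows to enhance transcript processing and expression.

The associated publication concerns transcription factor-mediated reprogramming of fibroblasts into oligodendrocyte progenitor cells, so this vector is likely one of the inducible factors delivered in that work.
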