Features (pLannotate 1.2.2; 23 found; start..end, strand, type, name):
    377..634     +  LTR            5' LTR (truncated): truncated 5' long terminal repeat (LTR) from HIV-1
    681..806     +  misc_feature   HIV-1 Ψ: packaging signal of human immunodeficiency virus type 1
    790..1128    +  CDS            HIV-1 gag (fragment): gag protein from human immunodeficiency virus 1; gag
   1303..1536    +  misc_feature   RRE: The Rev response element (RRE) of HIV-1 allows for Rev-dependent mRNA export from the nucleus to the cytoplasm.
   1913..2013    +  CDS            Rev (fragment): human immunodeficiency virus 1 (HIV-1) Rev protein; rev; enhances nuclear export of unspliced and incompletely spliced viral mRNAs
   2028..2144    +  misc_feature   cPPT/CTS: central polypurine tract and central termination sequence of HIV-1
   2206..2520    +  promoter       tight TRE promoter: Tet-responsive promoter PTight, consisting of seven tet operator sequences followed by the minimal CMV promoter
   2537..3355    +  CDS            Nkx2-2: NKX22_MOUSE - Also known as Nkx-2.2, Nkx2b. Experimental evidence at protein level: Swiss-Prot protein existence level 1. Transcriptional activator involved in the development of insulin-producting beta cells in the endocrine pancreas (PubMed:11076772). May also be involved in specifying diencephalic neuromeric boundaries, and in controlling the expression of genes that play a role in axonal guidance. Binds to elements within the NEUROD1 promoter (PubMed:19759004). From Mus musculus (Mouse).
   3369..3868    +  promoter       PGK promoter: mouse phosphoglycerate kinase 1 promoter
   3889..4488    +  CDS            PuroR: puromycin N-acetyltransferase; pac from Streptomyces alboniger; confers resistance to puromycin
   4506..5094    +  misc_feature   WPRE: woodchuck hepatitis virus posttranscriptional regulatory element
   5111..5215    +  CDS            nef (fragment): NEF_HV1Z2 - Experimental evidence at protein level: Swiss-Prot protein existence level 1. Extracellular Nef protein targets CD4(+) T-lymphocytes for apoptosis by interacting with CXCR4 surface receptors. From Human immunodeficiency virus type 1 group M subtype D (isolate Z2/CDC-Z34) (HIV-1).
   5214..5630    +  CDS            nef (fragment): NEF_HV1BR - Experimental evidence at protein level: Swiss-Prot protein existence level 1. Extracellular Nef protein targets CD4(+) T-lymphocytes for apoptosis by interacting with CXCR4 surface receptors (PubMed:14990729). From Human immunodeficiency virus type 1 group M subtype B (isolate BRU/LAI) (HIV-1).
   5678..5935    +  LTR            5' LTR (truncated): truncated 5' long terminal repeat (LTR) from HIV-1
   6088..6104    -  protein_bind   lac operator: The lac repressor binds to the lac operator to inhibit transcription in E. coli. This inhibition can be relieved by adding lactose or isopropyl-β-D-thiogalactopyranoside (IPTG). lac repressor encoded by lacI
   6112..6142    -  promoter       lac promoter: promoter for the E. coli lac operon
   6157..6178    -  protein_bind   CAP binding site: CAP binding activates transcription in the presence of cAMP. E. coli catabolite activator protein
   6191..6283    -  CDS            lacI (fragment): lac repressor; lacI; The lac repressor binds to the lac operator to inhibit transcription in E. coli. This inhibition can be relieved by adding lactose or isopropyl-β-D-thiogalactopyranoside (IPTG).
   6466..7051    -  rep_origin     ori: high-copy-number ColE1/pMB1/pBR322/pUC origin of replication
   7222..8082    -  CDS            AmpR: β-lactamase; bla; confers resistance to ampicillin, carbenicillin, and related antibiotics
   8083..8187    -  promoter       AmpR promoter: bla
   8235..8369    +  polyA_signal   SV40 poly(A) signal: SV40 polyadenylation signal
   8584..329     +  CDS            nef (fragment) (across the origin): NEF_HV1BR - Experimental evidence at protein level: Swiss-Prot protein existence level 1. Extracellular Nef protein targets CD4(+) T-lymphocytes for apoptosis by interacting with CXCR4 surface receptors (PubMed:14990729). From Human immunodeficiency virus type 1 group M subtype B (isolate BRU/LAI) (HIV-1).
>Addgene plasmid #64840 | pLVX-Tight-Puro_Nkx2.2 | depositor full sequence | sequence record 109334 | pLVX-Tight-Puro_Nkx2.2 sequence 8584 bps
TGGAAGGGCTAATTCACTCCCAAAGAAGACAAGATATCCTTGATCTGTGGATCTACCACACACAAGGCTA
CTTCCCTGATTAGCAGAACTACACACCAGGGCCAGGGGTCAGATATCCACTGACCTTTGGATGGTGCTAC
AAGCTAGTACCAGTTGAGCCAGATAAGGTAGAAGAGGCCAATAAAGGAGAGAACACCAGCTTGTTACACC
CTGTGAGCCTGCATGGGATGGATGACCCGGAGAGAGAAGTGTTAGAGTGGAGGTTTGACAGCCGCCTAGC
ATTTCATCACGTGGCCCGAGAGCTGCATCCGGAGTACTTCAAGAACTGCTGATATCGAGCTTGCTACAAG
GGACTTTCCGCTGGGGACTTTCCAGGGAGGCGTGGCCTGGGCGGGACTGGGGAGTGGCGAGCCCTCAGAT
CCTGCATATAAGCAGCTGCTTTTTGCCTGTACTGGGTCTCTCTGGTTAGACCAGATCTGAGCCTGGGAGC
TCTCTGGCTAACTAGGGAACCCACTGCTTAAGCCTCAATAAAGCTTGCCTTGAGTGCTTCAAGTAGTGTG
TGCCCGTCTGTTGTGTGACTCTGGTAACTAGAGATCCCTCAGACCCTTTTAGTCAGTGTGGAAAATCTCT
AGCAGTGGCGCCCGAACAGGGACTTGAAAGCGAAAGGGAAACCAGAGGAGCTCTCTCGACGCAGGACTCG
GCTTGCTGAAGCGCGCACGGCAAGAGGCGAGGGGCGGCGACTGGTGAGTACGCCAAAAATTTTGACTAGC
GGAGGCTAGAAGGAGAGAGATGGGTGCGAGAGCGTCAGTATTAAGCGGGGGAGAATTAGATCGCGATGGG
AAAAAATTCGGTTAAGGCCAGGGGGAAAGAAAAAATATAAATTAAAACATATAGTATGGGCAAGCAGGGA
GCTAGAACGATTCGCAGTTAATCCTGGCCTGTTAGAAACATCAGAAGGCTGTAGACAAATACTGGGACAG
CTACAACCATCCCTTCAGACAGGATCAGAAGAACTTAGATCATTATATAATACAGTAGCAACCCTCTATT
GTGTGCATCAAAGGATAGAGATAAAAGACACCAAGGAAGCTTTAGACAAGATAGAGGAAGAGCAAAACAA
AAGTAAGACCACCGCACAGCAAGCGGCCGGCCGCTGATCTTCAGACCTGGAGGAGGAGATATGAGGGACA
ATTGGAGAAGTGAATTATATAAATATAAAGTAGTAAAAATTGAACCATTAGGAGTAGCACCCACCAAGGC
AAAGAGAAGAGTGGTGCAGAGAGAAAAAAGAGCAGTGGGAATAGGAGCTTTGTTCCTTGGGTTCTTGGGA
GCAGCAGGAAGCACTATGGGCGCAGCGTCAATGACGCTGACGGTACAGGCCAGACAATTATTGTCTGGTA
TAGTGCAGCAGCAGAACAATTTGCTGAGGGCTATTGAGGCGCAACAGCATCTGTTGCAACTCACAGTCTG
GGGCATCAAGCAGCTCCAGGCAAGAATCCTGGCTGTGGAAAGATACCTAAAGGATCAACAGCTCCTGGGG
ATTTGGGGTTGCTCTGGAAAACTCATTTGCACCACTGCTGTGCCTTGGAATGCTAGTTGGAGTAATAAAT
CTCTGGAACAGATTTGGAATCACACGACCTGGATGGAGTGGGACAGAGAAATTAACAATTACACAAGCTT
AATACACTCCTTAATTGAAGAATCGCAAAACCAGCAAGAAAAGAATGAACAAGAATTATTGGAATTAGAT
AAATGGGCAAGTTTGTGGAATTGGTTTAACATAACAAATTGGCTGTGGTATATAAAATTATTCATAATGA
TAGTAGGAGGCTTGGTAGGTTTAAGAATAGTTTTTGCTGTACTTTCTATAGTGAATAGAGTTAGGCAGGG
ATATTCACCATTATCGTTTCAGACCCACCTCCCAACCCCGAGGGGACCCGACAGGCCCGAAGGAATAGAA
GAAGAAGGTGGAGAGAGAGACAGAGACAGATCCATTCGATTAGTGAACGGATCTCGACGGTATCGCCTTT
AAAAGAAAAGGGGGGATTGGGGGGTACAGTGCAGGGGAAAGAATAGTAGACATAATAGCAACAGACATAC
AAACTAAAGAACTACAAAAACAAATTACAAAAATTCAAAATTTTCGGGTTTATTACAGGGACAGCAGAGA
TCCAGTTTATCGATGAGGCCCTTTCGTCTTCACTCGAGTTTACTCCCTATCAGTGATAGAGAACGTATGT
CGAGTTTACTCCCTATCAGTGATAGAGAACGATGTCGAGTTTACTCCCTATCAGTGATAGAGAACGTATG
TCGAGTTTACTCCCTATCAGTGATAGAGAACGTATGTCGAGTTTACTCCCTATCAGTGATAGAGAACGTA
TGTCGAGTTTATCCCTATCAGTGATAGAGAACGTATGTCGAGTTTACTCCCTATCAGTGATAGAGAACGT
ATGTCGAGGTAGGCGTGTACGGTGGGAGGCCTATATAAGCAGAGCTCGTTTAGTGAACCGTCAGATCGCC
TGGAGAAGGATCCACCATGTCGCTGACCAACACAAAGACGGGGTTTTCAGTCAAGGACATCTTGGACCTT
CCGGACACCAACGATGAAGACGGCTCGGTGGCCGAAGGGCCAGAGGAGGAGAGCGAAGGGCCGGAGCCCG
CCAAGAGGGCCGGGCCGCTGGGGCAGGGCGCCCTGGACGCTGTGCAGAGCCTGCCCCTTAAGAGCCCTTT
CTACGACAGCAGCGACAACCCCTACACTCGCTGGCTGGCCAGCACCGAGGGCCTCCAATACTCCCTGCAC
GGGCTGGCGGCCAGCGCTCCCCCCCAAGACTCGAGCTCCAAGTCCCCAGAGCCCTCGGCTGACGAGTCAC
CGGACAATGACAAGGAGACCCAGGGCGGCGGGGGGGACGCAGGCAAGAAGCGGAAGCGCCGAGTGCTCTT
CTCCAAAGCGCAGACCTACGAGCTGGAGCGGCGCTTCCGGCAGCAGCGGTACCTGTCGGCGCCCGAGCGC
GAGCACCTGGCCAGCCTCATCCGTCTCACGCCGACACAGGTCAAGATCTGGTTCCAGAACCATCGCTACA
AGATGAAACGTGCCCGGGCGGAGAAAGGTATGGAGGTGACGCCTCTGCCCTCGCCGCGCCGTGTGGCAGT
GCCGGTCTTGGTCAGGGACGGCAAACCGTGCCACGCGCTCAAAGCCCAGGACCTGGCAGCCGCCACCTTC
CAGGCAGGCATCCCCTTTTCCGCCTACAGCGCGCAGTCGCTGCAGCACATGCAGTACAACGCCCAGTACA
GCTCGGCCAGCACCCCCCAGTACCCGACAGCACACCCCCTGGTCCAGGCCCAGCAGTGGACTTGGTAGGA
ATTCTACCGGGTAGGGGAGGCGCTTTTCCCAAGGCAGTCTGGAGCATGCGCTTTAGCAGCCCCGCTGGGC
ACTTGGCGCTACACAAGTGGCCTCTGGCCTCGCACACATTCCACATCCACCGGTAGGCGCCAACCGGCTC
CGTTCTTTGGTGGCCCCTTCGCGCCACCTTCTACTCCTCCCCTAGTCAGGAAGTTCCCCCCCGCCCCGCA
GCTCGCGTCGTGCAGGACGTGACAAATGGAAGTAGCACGTCTCACTAGTCTCGTGCAGATGGACAGCACC
GCTGAGCAATGGAAGCGGGTAGGCCTTTGGGGCAGCGGCCAATAGCAGCTTTGCTCCTTCGCTTTCTGGG
CTCAGAGGCTGGGAAGGGGTGGGTCCGGGGGCGGGCTCAGGGGCGGGCTCAGGGGCGGGGCGGGCGCCCG
AAGGTCCTCCGGAGGCCCGGCATTCTGCACGCTTCAAAAGCGCACGTCTGCCGCGCTGTTCTCCTCTTCC
TCATCTCCGGGCCTTTCGACCTGCAGCCCAAGCTTACCATGACCGAGTACAAGCCCACGGTGCGCCTCGC
CACCCGCGACGACGTCCCCAGGGCCGTACGCACCCTCGCCGCCGCGTTCGCCGACTACCCCGCCACGCGC
CACACCGTCGATCCGGACCGCCACATCGAGCGGGTCACCGAGCTGCAAGAACTCTTCCTCACGCGCGTCG
GGCTCGACATCGGCAAGGTGTGGGTCGCGGACGACGGCGCCGCGGTGGCGGTCTGGACCACGCCGGAGAG
CGTCGAAGCGGGGGCGGTGTTCGCCGAGATCGGCCCGCGCATGGCCGAGTTGAGCGGTTCCCGGCTGGCC
GCGCAGCAACAGATGGAAGGCCTCCTGGCGCCGCACCGGCCCAAGGAGCCCGCGTGGTTCCTGGCCACCG
TCGGCGTCTCGCCCGACCACCAGGGCAAGGGTCTGGGCAGCGCCGTCGTGCTCCCCGGAGTGGAGGCGGC
CGAGCGCGCCGGGGTGCCCGCCTTCCTGGAGACCTCCGCGCCCCGCAACCTCCCCTTCTACGAGCGGCTC
GGCTTCACCGTCACCGCCGACGTCGAGGTGCCCGAAGGACCGCGCACCTGGTGCATGACCCGCAAGCCCG
GTGCCTGACGGGGCGCGTCTGGAACAATCAACCTCTGGATTACAAAATTTGTGAAAGATTGACTGGTATT
CTTAACTATGTTGCTCCTTTTACGCTATGTGGATACGCTGCTTTAATGCCTTTGTATCATGCTATTGCTT
CCCGTATGGCTTTCATTTTCTCCTCCTTGTATAAATCCTGGTTGCTGTCTCTTTATGAGGAGTTGTGGCC
CGTTGTCAGGCAACGTGGCGTGGTGTGCACTGTGTTTGCTGACGCAACCCCCACTGGTTGGGGCATTGCC
ACCACCTGTCAGCTCCTTTCCGGGACTTTCGCTTTCCCCCTCCCTATTGCCACGGCGGAACTCATCGCCG
CCTGCCTTGCCCGCTGCTGGACAGGGGCTCGGCTGTTGGGCACTGACAATTCCGTGGTGTTGTCGGGGAA
GCTGACGTCCTTTCCATGGCTGCTCGCCTGTGTTGCCACCTGGATTCTGCGCGGGACGTCCTTCTGCTAC
GTCCCTTCGGCCCTCAATCCAGCGGACCTTCCTTCCCGCGGCCTGCTGCCGGCTCTGCGGCCTCTTCCGC
GTCTTCGCCTTCGCCCTCAGACGAGTCGGATCTCCCTTTGGGCCGCCTCCCCGCCTGGAATTAATTCTGC
AGTCGAGACCTAGAAAAACATGGAGCAATCACAAGTAGCAATACAGCAGCTACCAATGCTGATTGTGCCT
GGCTAGAAGCACAAGAGGAGGAGGAGGTGGGTTTTTCCAGTCACACCTCAGGTACCTTTAAGACCAATGA
CTTACAAGGCAGCTGTAGATCTTAGCCACTTTTTAAAAGAAAAGAGGGGACTGGAAGGGCTAATTCACTC
CCAACGAAGACAAGATATCCTTGATCTGTGGATCTACCACACACAAGGCTACTTCCCTGATTAGCAGAAC
TACACACCAGGGCCAGGGGTCAGATATCCACTGACCTTTGGATGGTGCTACAAGCTAGTACCAGTTGAGC
CAGATAAGGTAGAAGAGGCCAATAAAGGAGAGAACACCAGCTTGTTACACCCTGTGAGCCTGCATGGGAT
GGATGACCCGGAGAGAGAAGTGTTAGAGTGGAGGTTTGACAGCCGCCTAGCATTTCATCACGTGGCCCGA
GAGCTGCATCCGGAGTACTTCAAGAACTGCTGATATCGAGCTTGCTACAAGGGACTTTCCGCTGGGGACT
TTCCAGGGAGGCGTGGCCTGGGCGGGACTGGGGAGTGGCGAGCCCTCAGATCCTGCATATAAGCAGCTGC
TTTTTGCCTGTACTGGGTCTCTCTGGTTAGACCAGATCTGAGCCTGGGAGCTCTCTGGCTAACTAGGGAA
CCCACTGCTTAAGCCTCAATAAAGCTTGCCTTGAGTGCTTCAAGTAGTGTGTGCCCGTCTGTTGTGTGAC
TCTGGTAACTAGAGATCCCTCAGACCCTTTTAGTCAGTGTGGAAAATCTCTAGCAGTAGTAGTTCATGTC
ATCTTATTATTCAGTATTTATAACTTGCAAAGAAATGAATATCAGAGAGTGAGAGGCCTTGACATTGCTA
GCGTTTTACCGTCGACCTCTAGCTAGAGCTTGGCGTAATCATGGTCATAGCTGTTTCCTGTGTGAAATTG
TTATCCGCTCACAATTCCACACAACATACGAGCCGGAAGCATAAAGTGTAAAGCCTGGGGTGCCTAATGA
GTGAGCTAACTCACATTAATTGCGTTGCGCTCACTGCCCGCTTTCCAGTCGGGAAACCTGTCGTGCCAGC
TGCATTAATGAATCGGCCAACGCGCGGGGAGAGGCGGTTTGCGTATTGGGCGCTCTTCCGCTTCCTCGCT
CACTGACTCGCTGCGCTCGGTCGTTCGGCTGCGGCGAGCGGTATCAGCTCACTCAAAGGCGGTAATACGG
TTATCCACAGAATCAGGGGATAACGCAGGAAAGAACATGTGAGCAAAAGGCCAGCAAAAGGCCAGGAACC
GTAAAAAGGCCGCGTTGCTGGCGTTTTTCCATAGGCTCCGCCCCCCTGACGAGCATCACAAAAATCGACG
CTCAAGTCAGAGGTGGCGAAACCCGACAGGACTATAAAGATACCAGGCGTTTCCCCCTGGAAGCTCCCTC
GTGCGCTCTCCTGTTCCGACCCTGCCGCTTACCGGATACCTGTCCGCCTTTCTCCCTTCGGGAAGCGTGG
CGCTTTCTCATAGCTCACGCTGTAGGTATCTCAGTTCGGTGTAGGTCGTTCGCTCCAAGCTGGGCTGTGT
GCACGAACCCCCCGTTCAGCCCGACCGCTGCGCCTTATCCGGTAACTATCGTCTTGAGTCCAACCCGGTA
AGACACGACTTATCGCCACTGGCAGCAGCCACTGGTAACAGGATTAGCAGAGCGAGGTATGTAGGCGGTG
CTACAGAGTTCTTGAAGTGGTGGCCTAACTACGGCTACACTAGAAGAACAGTATTTGGTATCTGCGCTCT
GCTGAAGCCAGTTACCTTCGGAAAAAGAGTTGGTAGCTCTTGATCCGGCAAACAAACCACCGCTGGTAGC
GGTTTTTTTGTTTGCAAGCAGCAGATTACGCGCAGAAAAAAAGGATCTCAAGAAGATCCTTTGATCTTTT
CTACGGGGTCTGACGCTCAGTGGAACGAAAACTCACGTTAAGGGATTTTGGTCATGAGATTATCAAAAAG
GATCTTCACCTAGATCCTTTTAAATTAAAAATGAAGTTTTAAATCAATCTAAAGTATATATGAGTAAACT
TGGTCTGACAGTTACCAATGCTTAATCAGTGAGGCACCTATCTCAGCGATCTGTCTATTTCGTTCATCCA
TAGTTGCCTGACTCCCCGTCGTGTAGATAACTACGATACGGGAGGGCTTACCATCTGGCCCCAGTGCTGC
AATGATACCGCGAGACCCACGCTCACCGGCTCCAGATTTATCAGCAATAAACCAGCCAGCCGGAAGGGCC
GAGCGCAGAAGTGGTCCTGCAACTTTATCCGCCTCCATCCAGTCTATTAATTGTTGCCGGGAAGCTAGAG
TAAGTAGTTCGCCAGTTAATAGTTTGCGCAACGTTGTTGCCATTGCTACAGGCATCGTGGTGTCACGCTC
GTCGTTTGGTATGGCTTCATTCAGCTCCGGTTCCCAACGATCAAGGCGAGTTACATGATCCCCCATGTTG
TGCAAAAAAGCGGTTAGCTCCTTCGGTCCTCCGATCGTTGTCAGAAGTAAGTTGGCCGCAGTGTTATCAC
TCATGGTTATGGCAGCACTGCATAATTCTCTTACTGTCATGCCATCCGTAAGATGCTTTTCTGTGACTGG
TGAGTACTCAACCAAGTCATTCTGAGAATAGTGTATGCGGCGACCGAGTTGCTCTTGCCCGGCGTCAATA
CGGGATAATACCGCGCCACATAGCAGAACTTTAAAAGTGCTCATCATTGGAAAACGTTCTTCGGGGCGAA
AACTCTCAAGGATCTTACCGCTGTTGAGATCCAGTTCGATGTAACCCACTCGTGCACCCAACTGATCTTC
AGCATCTTTTACTTTCACCAGCGTTTCTGGGTGAGCAAAAACAGGAAGGCAAAATGCCGCAAAAAAGGGA
ATAAGGGCGACACGGAAATGTTGAATACTCATACTCTTCCTTTTTCAATATTATTGAAGCATTTATCAGG
GTTATTGTCTCATGAGCGGATACATATTTGAATGTATTTAGAAAAATAAACAAATAGGGGTTCCGCGCAC
ATTTCCCCGAAAAGTGCCACCTGACGTCGACGGATCGGGAGATCAACTTGTTTATTGCAGCTTATAATGG
TTACAAATAAAGCAATAGCATCACAAATTTCACAAATAAAGCATTTTTTTCACTGCATTCTAGTTGTGGT
TTGTCCAAACTCATCAATGTATCTTATCATGTCTGGATCAACTGGATAACTCAAGCTAACCAAAATCATC
CCAAACTTCCCACCCCATACCCTATTACCACTGCCAATTACCTAGTGGTTTCATTTACTCTAAACCTGTG
ATTCCTCTGAATTATTTTCATTTTAAAGAAATTGTATTTGTTAAATATGTACTACAAACTTAGTAGTTTT
TAAAGAAATTGTATTTGTTAAATATGTACTACAAACTTAGTAGT
