>Addgene plasmid #64840 | pLVX-Tight-Puro_Nkx2.2 | addgene partial sequence | sequence record 111860 | pCEP-fwd 5'-AGAGCTCGTTTAGTGAACCG-3'
ATGTCGCTGACCAACACAAAGACGGGGTTTTCAGTCAAGGACATCTTGGACCTTCCGGACACCAACGATG
AAGACGGCTCGGTGGCCGAAGGGCCAGAGGAGGAGAGCGAAGGGCCGGAGCCCGCCAAGAGGGCCGGGCC
GCTGGGGCAGGGCGCCCTGGACGCTGTGCAGAGCCTGCCCCTTAAGAGCCCTTTCTACGACAGCAGCGAC
AACCCCTACACTCGCTGGCTGGCCAGCACCGAGGGCCTCCAATACTCCCTGCACGGGCTGGCGGCCAGCG
CTCCCCCCCAAGACTCGAGCTCCAAGTCCCCAGAGCCCTCGGCTGACGAGTCACCGGACAATGACAAGGA
GACCCAGGGCGGCGGGGGGGACGCAGGCAAGAAGCGGAAGCGCCGAGTGCTCTTCTCCAAAGCGCAGACC
TACGAGCTGGAGCGGCGCTTCCGGCAGCAGCGGTACCTGTCGGCGCCCGAGCGCGAGCACCTGGCCAGCC
TCATCCGTCTCACGCCGACACAGGTCAAGATCTGGTTCCAGAACCATCGCTACAAGATGAAACGTGCCCG
GGCGGAGAAAGGTATGGAGGTGACGCCTCTGCCCTCGCCGCGCCGTGTGGCAGTGCCGGTCTTGGTCAGG
GACGGCAAACCGTGCCACGCGCTCAAAGCCCAGGACCTGGCAGCCGCCACCTTCCAGGCAGGCATCCCCT
TTTCCGCCTACAGCGCGCAGTCGCTGCAGCACATGCAGTACAACGCCCAGTACAGCTCGGCCAGCACCCC
CCAGTACCCGACAGCACACCCCCTGGTCCAGGCCCAGCAGTGGACTTGGTAGGAATTCTACCGGGTAGGG
GAGGCGCTTTTCCCAAGGCAGTCTGGAGCATGCGCTTTAGCAGCCCCGCTGGGCACTTGGCGCTACACAA
GTGGCCTCTGGCCTCGCACACATTCCACATCCACCGGTAGGCGCCA
