>Addgene plasmid #64840 | pLVX-Tight-Puro_Nkx2.2 | addgene partial sequence | sequence record 131461 | pPHAGE-3 5'-GCT CCA GAC TGC CTT GGG AAA AGC-3'
AATTCCTACCAAGTCCACTGCTGGGCCTGGACCAGGGGGTGTGCTGTCGGGTACTGGGGGGTGCTGGCCG
AGCTGTACTGGGCGTTGTACTGCATGTGCTGCAGCGACTGCGCGCTGTAGGCGGAAAAGGGGATGCCTGC
CTGGAAGGTGGCGGCTGCCAGGTCCTGGGCTTTGAGCGCGTGGCACGGTTTGCCGTCCCTGACCAAGACC
GGCACTGCCACACGGCGCGGCGAGGGCAGAGGCGTCACCTCCATACCTTTCTCCGCCCGGGCACGTTTCA
TCTTGTAGCGATGGTTCTGGAACCAGATCTTGACCTGTGTCGGCGTGAGACGGATGAGGCTGGCCAGGTG
CTCGCGCTCGGGCGCCGACAGGTACCGCTGCTGCCGGAAGCGCCGCTCCAGCTCGTAGGTCTGCGCTTTG
GAGAAGAGCACTCGGCGCTTCCGCTTCTTGCCTGCGTCCCCCCCGCCGCCCTGGGTCTCCTTGTCATTGT
CCGGTGACTCGTCAGCCGAGGGCTCTGGGGACTTGGAGCTCGAGTCTTGGGGGGGAGCGCTGGCCGCCAG
CCCGTGCAGGGAGTATTGGAGGCCCTCGGTGCTGGCCAGCCAGCGAGTGTAGGGGTTGTCGCTGCTGTCG
TAGAAAGGGCTCTTAAGGGGCAGGCTCTGCACAGCGTCCAGGGCGCCCTGCCCCAGCGGCCCGGCCCTCT
TGGCGGGCTCCGGCCCTTCGCTCTCCTCCTCTGGCCCTTCGGCCACCGAGCCGTCTTCATCGTTGGTGTC
CGGAAGGTCCAAGATGTCCTTGACTGAAAACCCCGTCTTTGTGTTGGTCAGCGACATGGTGGATCCTTCT
CCAGGCGATCTGACGGTTCACTAAACGAGCTCTGCTTATATAGGCCTCCCACCGTACACGCCTACCTCGA
CATACGTTCTCTATCACTGATAGGGAGTAAACTCGACATACGTTCTCTATCACTGATAGGGATAAACTCG
ACATACGTTCTCTATCACTGATAGGGAGTAAACTCGACATACGTTCTCTATCACTGATAGGGAGTAAACT
CGACA
